Addgene plasmid #103665: LSB-hsa-miR-584-5p
Purpose: Used to sense miRNA activity using fluorescence based tools. hsa-miR-584-5p target in 3' UTR of of mKate. miRNA activity can be measured by the repression of mKate2 relative to EBFP2 fluorescent proteins . Plasmid is inherently unstable; please see Depositor Comments
Depositing lab: Ron Weiss. Depositing organization: Massachusetts Institute of Technology. Publication: A mixed antagonistic/synergistic miRNA repression model enables accurate predictions of multi-input miRNA sensor activity. Gam JJ, Babb J, Weiss R. Nat Commun. 2018 Jun 22;9(1):2430. doi: 10.1038/s41467-018-04575-0. PubMed 29934631.
Backbone
  Vector backbone: Low Sensor Backbone (LSB)
  Vector type: Mammalian Expression, Synthetic Biology
Growth in bacteria
  Bacterial resistance: Ampicillin and Kanamycin, 100 & 50 μg/mL
  Growth temperature: 30°C
  Growth strain: NEB Stable
  Copy number: High Copy
Gene/Insert
  Gene/Insert name: hsa-miR-584-5p target
  Species: H. sapiens (human)
  Entrez Gene: MIR584 (a.k.a. MIRN584, hsa-mir-584)
  Promoter: EF-1a
  Cloning method: Gibson Cloning
Terms and licenses: Academic/Nonprofit Terms; Industry Terms: Not Available to Industry
Depositor comments: Please note that this plasmid is inherently unstable due to a repeating poly A element. We recommend performing a diagnostic digest on multiple colonies upon receipt. The depositors would like to note the presence of several discrepancies between the depositor sequence and physical plasmid sequence. In particular, the sequences upstream and downstream of the puromycin coding region have 10 bp insertions which do not affect the ability to perform puromycin selection. The sequences for those regions within the physical plasmids are as follows: Upstream of Puro: GAATTCGACCGCCTGTCTCAAGGTGCCACC; Downstream of Puro: GCTTTGAGACTACGCGTGAATTCACTCCTC. Please contact if you are interested in this plasmid prior to placing an order.
How to cite: LSB-hsa-miR-584-5p was a gift from Ron Weiss (Addgene plasmid # 103665 ; http://n2t.net/addgene:103665 ; RRID:Addgene_103665)
