[The description below was written by a language model from this plasmid's Addgene catalogue record and pLannotate feature annotations shown in this document.]
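Description:
LSB-hsa-miR-584-5p is an 11 kb mammalian expression plasmid built on the Low Sensor Backbone (LSB) and designed as a fluorescent sensor of microRNA activity for synthetic biology work. It is propagated in E. coli from a high-copy ColE1/pUC-type origin and carries both an ampicillin resistance gene (β-lactamase) and a kanamycin resistance gene (aminoglycoside phosphotransferase), with dual selection listed in the record. A puromycin N-acetyltransferase coding sequence followed by a rabbit β-globin polyadenylation signal is also present for selection in mammalian cells. The feature table does not annotate a promoter directly upstream of it.

The payload consists of two parallel transcription units of matching architecture. Each has the human EF-1α core promoter with its intron A, a fluorescent protein coding sequence flanked by Gateway attB recombination scars (attB4, attB1, attB2), and a β-globin 3′ region with poly(A) signal. One unit expresses the red protein mKate2 and the other the blue protein EBFP2. According to the catalogue entry, a target site for human miR-584-5p lies in the 3′ UTR of the mKate2 transcript. This site is not separately annotated in the feature table, though an unannotated gap exists between attB2 and the β-globin sequence downstream of mKate2. When miR-584-5p is active in a transfected cell, it represses mKate2, while EBFP2 is unaffected and serves as an internal reference for plasmid dose and expression. The mKate2-to-EBFP2 ratio therefore reports miRNA activity.

The depositor notes that the repeated poly(A) elements make the plasmid inherently unstable. They also note that the physical plasmid differs slightly from the deposited sequence, including short insertions flanking the puromycin gene that do not impair selection.
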