Features (pLannotate 1.2.2; 28 found; start..end, strand, type, name):
     87..675     -  rep_origin     ori: high-copy-number ColE1/pMB1/pBR322/pUC origin of replication
    846..1706    -  CDS            AmpR: β-lactamase; bla; confers resistance to ampicillin, carbenicillin, and related antibiotics
   1707..1778    -  promoter       AmpR promoter: bla
   1857..2456    +  CDS            PuroR: puromycin N-acetyltransferase; pac from Streptomyces alboniger; confers resistance to puromycin
   2461..2541    +  CDS            HBB (fragment): HBB_PONPY - Experimental evidence at transcript level: Swiss-Prot protein existence level 2. Involved in oxygen transport from the lung to the various peripheral tissues. From Pongo pygmaeus (Bornean orangutan).
   2612..2667    +  polyA_signal   β-globin poly(A) signal: rabbit β-globin polyadenylation signal (Gil and Proudfoot, 1987)
   3646..3666    +  protein_bind   attB4: mutant version of attB; core recombination site for the Gateway® BP reaction BP Clonase™
   3734..3945    +  promoter       EF-1α core promoter: core promoter for human elongation factor EF-1α
   3946..4884    +  intron         EF-1α intron A: intron upstream of the start codon of human EF-1α
   4911..4931    +  protein_bind   attB1: mutant version of attB; core recombination site for the Gateway® BP reaction BP Clonase™
   4951..5646    +  CDS            mKate2: mKate2 is a basic (constitutively fluorescent) red fluorescent protein published in 2009, derived from Entacmaea quadricolor. It is reported to be a rapidly-maturing monomer with moderate acid sensitivity.
   5666..5690    -  protein_bind   attB2: mutant version of attB; recombination site for the Gateway® BP reaction BP Clonase™
   5834..5908    +  CDS            HBB (fragment): HBB_PONPY - Experimental evidence at transcript level: Swiss-Prot protein existence level 2. Involved in oxygen transport from the lung to the various peripheral tissues. From Pongo pygmaeus (Bornean orangutan).
   5979..6034    +  polyA_signal   β-globin poly(A) signal: rabbit β-globin polyadenylation signal (Gil and Proudfoot, 1987)
   6418..6443    +  misc_feature   SA: splice acceptor site
   7115..7135    +  protein_bind   attB4: mutant version of attB; core recombination site for the Gateway® BP reaction BP Clonase™
   7203..7414    +  promoter       EF-1α core promoter: core promoter for human elongation factor EF-1α
   7415..8353    +  intron         EF-1α intron A: intron upstream of the start codon of human EF-1α
   8380..8400    +  protein_bind   attB1: mutant version of attB; core recombination site for the Gateway® BP reaction BP Clonase™
   8411..9127    +  CDS            EBFP2: EBFP2 is a basic (constitutively fluorescent) blue fluorescent protein published in 2007, derived from Aequorea victoria. It is reported to be a rapidly-maturing monomer with moderate acid sensitivity.
   9135..9159    -  protein_bind   attB2: mutant version of attB; recombination site for the Gateway® BP reaction BP Clonase™
   9163..9243    +  CDS            HBB (fragment): HBB_PONPY - Experimental evidence at transcript level: Swiss-Prot protein existence level 2. Involved in oxygen transport from the lung to the various peripheral tissues. From Pongo pygmaeus (Bornean orangutan).
   9314..9369    +  polyA_signal   β-globin poly(A) signal: rabbit β-globin polyadenylation signal (Gil and Proudfoot, 1987)
   9752..9774    -  protein_bind   lac operator (fragment): The lac repressor binds to the lac operator to inhibit transcription in E. coli. This inhibition can be relieved by adding lactose or isopropyl-β-D-thiogalactopyranoside (IPTG). lac repressor encoded by lacI
   9778..9808    -  promoter       lac promoter: promoter for the E. coli lac operon
   9823..9844    -  protein_bind   CAP binding site: CAP binding activates transcription in the presence of cAMP. E. coli catabolite activator protein
   9857..9896    -  CDS            lacI (fragment): lac repressor; lacI; The lac repressor binds to the lac operator to inhibit transcription in E. coli. This inhibition can be relieved by adding lactose or isopropyl-β-D-thiogalactopyranoside (IPTG).
  10069..10878   +  CDS            KanR: aminoglycoside phosphotransferase; aph(3')-Ia; confers resistance to kanamycin in bacteria or G418 (Geneticin®) in eukaryotes
>Addgene plasmid #103665 | LSB-hsa-miR-584-5p | depositor full sequence | sequence record 196378 | Full Sequence
AATTGAGGGGATAACGCAGGAAAGAACATGTGAGCAAAAGGCCAGCAAAAGGCCAGGAACCGTAAAAAGG
CCGCGTTGCTGGCGTTTTTCCATAGGCTCCGCCCCCCTGACGAGCATCACAAAAATCGACGCTCAAGTCA
GAGGTGGCGAAACCCGACAGGACTATAAAGATACCAGGCGTTTCCCCCTGGAAGCTCCCTCGTGCGCTCT
CCTGTTCCGACCCTGCCGCTTACCGGATACCTGTCCGCCTTTCTCCCTTCGGGAAGCGTGGCGCTTTCTC
ATAGCTCACGCTGTAGGTATCTCAGTTCGGTGTAGGTCGTTCGCTCCAAGCTGGGCTGTGTGCACGAACC
CCCCGTTCAGCCCGACCGCTGCGCCTTATCCGGTAACTATCGTCTTGAGTCCAACCCGGTAAGACACGAC
TTATCGCCACTGGCAGCAGCCACTGGTAACAGGATTAGCAGAGCGAGGTATGTAGGCGGTGCTACAGAGT
TCTTGAAGTGGTGGCCTAACTACGGCTACACTAGAAGAACAGTATTTGGTATCTGCGCTCTGCTGAAGCC
AGTTACCTTCGGAAAAAGAGTTGGTAGCTCTTGATCCGGCAAACAAACCACCGCTGGTAGCGGTGGTTTT
TTTGTTTGCAAGCAGCAGATTACGCGCAGAAAAAAAGGATCTCAAGAAGATCCTTTGATCTTTTCTACGG
GGTCTGACGCTCAGTGGAACGAAAACTCACGTTAAGGGATTTTGGTCATGAGATTATCAAAAAGGATCTT
CACCTAGATCCTTTTAAATTAAAAATGAAGTTTTAAATCAATCTAAAGTATATATGAGTAAACTTGGTCT
GACAGTTACCAATGCTTAATCAGTGAGGCACCTATCTCAGCGATCTGTCTATTTCGTTCATCCATAGTTG
CCTGACTCCCCGTCGTGTAGATAACTACGATACGGGAGGGCTTACCATCTGGCCCCAGTGCTGCAATGAT
ACCGCGAGAACCACGCTCACCGGCTCCAGATTTATCAGCAATAAACCAGCCAGCCGGAAGGGCCGAGCGC
AGAAGTGGTCCTGCAACTTTATCCGCCTCCATCCAGTCTATTAATTGTTGCCGGGAAGCTAGAGTAAGTA
GTTCGCCAGTTAATAGTTTGCGCAACGTTGTTGCCATTGCTACAGGCATCGTGGTGTCACGCTCGTCGTT
TGGTATGGCTTCATTCAGCTCCGGTTCCCAACGATCAAGGCGAGTTACATGATCCCCCATGTTGTGCAAA
AAAGCGGTTAGCTCCTTCGGTCCTCCGATCGTTGTCAGAAGTAAGTTGGCCGCAGTGTTATCACTCATGG
TTATGGCAGCACTGCATAATTCTCTTACTGTCATGCCATCCGTAAGATGCTTTTCTGTGACTGGTGAGTA
CTCAACCAAGTCATTCTGAGAATAGTGTATGCGGCGACCGAGTTGCTCTTGCCCGGCGTCAATACGGGAT
AATACCGCGCCACATAGCAGAACTTTAAAAGTGCTCATCATTGGAAAACGTTCTTCGGGGCGAAAACTCT
CAAGGATCTTACCGCTGTTGAGATCCAGTTCGATGTAACCCACTCGTGCACCCAACTGATCTTCAGCATC
TTTTACTTTCACCAGCGTTTCTGGGTGAGCAAAAACAGGAAGGCAAAATGCCGCAAAAAAGGGAATAAGG
GCGACACGGAAATGTTGAATACTCATACTCTTCCTTTTTCAATATTATTGAAGCATTTATCAGGGTTATT
GTCTCATGAGCGGATACATATTTGAATGTAGCTCCGAATTTCTCGAGGGCTTGTCGACGACGGCGGTCTC
CGTCGTCAGGATCATGAATTCGACCCGCCTGCCACCATGACCGAGTACAAGCCCACGGTGCGCCTCGCCA
CCCGCGACGACGTCCCCCGGGCCGTACGCACCCTCGCCGCCGCGTTCGCCGACTACCCCGCCACGCGCCA
CACCGTCGACCCGGACCGCCACATCGAGCGGGTCACCGAGCTGCAAGAACTCTTCCTCACGCGCGTCGGG
CTCGACATCGGCAAGGTGTGGGTCGCGGACGACGGCGCCGCGGTGGCGGTCTGGACCACGCCGGAGAGCG
TCGAAGCGGGGGCGGTGTTCGCCGAGATCGGCCCGCGCATGGCCGAGTTGAGCGGTTCCCGGCTGGCCGC
GCAGCAACAGATGGAAGGCCTCCTGGCGCCGCACCGGCCCAAGGAGCCCGCGTGGTTCCTGGCCACCGTC
GGCGTCTCGCCCGACCACCAGGGCAAGGGTCTGGGCAGCGCCGTCGTGCTCCCCGGAGTGGAGGCGGCCG
AGCGCGCCGGGGTGCCCGCCTTCCTGGAGACATCCGCGCCCCGCAACCTCCCCTTCTACGAGCGGCTCGG
CTTCACCGTCACCGCCGACGTCGAGGTGCCCGAAGGACCGCGCACCTGGTGCATGACCCGCAAGCCCGGT
GCCTGATACGCGTGAATTCACTCCTCAGGTGCAGGCTGCCTATCAGAAGGTGGTGGCTGGTGTGGCCAAT
GCCCTGGCTCACAAATACCACTGAGATCTTTTTCCCTCTGCCAAAAATTATGGGGACATCATGAAGCCCC
TTGAGCATCTGACTTCTGGCTAATAAAGGAAATTTATTTTCATTGCAATAGTGTGTTGGAATTTTTTGTG
TCTCTCACTCGGAAGGACATATGGGAGGGCAAATCATTTAAAACATCAGAATGAGTATTTGGTTTAGAGT
TTGGCAACATATGCCCATATGCTGGCTGCCATGAACAAAGGTTGGCTATAAAGAGGTCATCAGTATATGA
AACAGCCCCCTGCTGTCCATTCCTTATTCCATAGAAAAGCCTTGACTTGAGGTTAGATTTTTTTTATATT
TTGTTTTGTGTTATTTTTTTCTTTAACATCCCTAAAATTTTCCTTACATGTTTTACTAGCCAGATTTTTC
CTCCTCTCCTGACTACTCCCAGTCATAGCTGTCCCTCTTCTCTTATGGAGATCCCTCGACCTGCAGCCCA
AGCTTGAATTCTCTAGAATTACCCTGTTATCCCTATGCTTGGTTTACCGAGCTCTTATTGGTTTTCAAAC
TTCATTGACTGTGCCCAACGCGCCTGGGAGCTCACGGGGACAGCCCCCCCCCAAAGCCCCCAGGGATGTA
ATTACGTCCCTCCCCCGCTAGGGGGCAGCAGCGAGCCGCCCGGGGCTCCGCTCCGGTCCGGCGCTCCCCC
CGCATCCCCGAGCCGGCAGCGTGCGGGGACAGCCCGGGCACGGGGAAGGTGGCACGGGATCGCTTTCCTC
TGAACGCTTCTCGCTGCTCTTTGAGCCTGCAGACACCTGGGGGGATACGGGGAAAAAGCTAGGCTGAAAG
ACCGGTTCTTAGAATGACACGCGCCTGGGAGCTCACGGGGACAGCCCCCCCCCAAAGCCCCCAGGGATGT
AATTACGTCCCTCCCCCGCTAGGGGGCAGCAGCGAGCCGCCCGGGGCTCCGCTCCGGTCCGGCGCTCCCC
CCGCATCCCCGAGCCGGCAGCGTGCGGGGACAGCCCGGGCACGGGGAAGGTGGCACGGGATCGCTTTCCT
CTGAACGCTTCTCGCTGCTCTTTGAGCCTGCAGACACCTGGGGGGATACGGGGAAAAAGCTAACTTCTGA
GACGACAACTTTGTATAGAAAAGTTGGCTCCGAATTCGCCCTTGACAGCAGAGATCCAGTTTGGTTAATT
AATTGGCTCCGGTGCCCGTCAGTGGGCAGAGCGCACATCGCCCACAGTCCCCGAGAAGTTGTGGGGAGGG
GTCGGCAATTGAACCGGTGCCTAGAGAAGGTGGCGCGGGGTAAACTGGGAAAGTGATGTCGTGTACTGGC
TCCGCCTTTTTCCCGAGGGTGGGGGAGAACCGTATATAAGTGCAGTAGTCGCCGTGAACGTTCTTTTTCG
CAACGGGTTTGCCGCCAGAACACAGGTAAGTGCCGTGTGTGGTTCCCGCGGGCCTGGCCTCTTTACGGGT
TATGGCCCTTGCGTGCCTTGAATTACTTCCACCTGGCTGCAGTACGTGATTCTTGATCCCGAGCTTCGGG
TTGGAAGTGGGTGGGAGAGTTCGAGGCCTTGCGCTTAAGGAGCCCCTTCGCCTCGTGCTTGAGTTGAGGC
CTGGCCTGGGCGCTGGGGCCGCCGCGTGCGAATCTGGTGGCACCTTCGCGCCTGTCTCGCTGCTTTCGAT
AAGTCTCTAGCCATTTAAAATTTTTGATGACCTGCTGCGACGCTTTTTTTCTGGCAAGATAGTCTTGTAA
ATGCGGGCCAAGATCTGCACACTGGTATTTCGGTTTTTGGGGCCGCGGGCGGCGACGGGGCCCGTGCGTC
CCAGCGCACATGTTCGGCGAGGCGGGGCCTGCGAGCGCGGCCACCGAGAATCGGACGGGGGTAGTCTCAA
GCTGGCCGGCCTGCTCTGGTGCCTGGCCTCGCGCCGCCGTGTATCGCCCCGCCCTGGGCGGCAAGGCTGG
CCCGGTCGGCACCAGTTGCGTGAGCGGAAAGATGGCCGCTTCCCGGCCCTGCTGCAGGGAGCTCAAAATG
GAGGACGCGGCGCTCGGGAGAGCGGGCGGGTGAGTCACCCACACAAAGGAAAAGGGCCTTTCCGTCCTCA
GCCGTCGCTTCATGTGACTCCACGGAGTACCGGGCGCCGTCCAGGCACCTCGATTAGTTCTCGAGCTTTT
GGAGTACGTCGTCTTTAGGTTGGGGGGAGGGGTTTTATGCGATGGAGTTTCCCCACACTGAGTGGGTGGA
GACTGAAGTTAGGCCAGCTTGGCACTTGATGTAATTCTCCTTGGAATTTGCCCTTTTTGAGTTTGGATCT
TGGTTCATTCTCAAGCCTCAGACAGTGGTTCAAAGTTTTTTTCTTCCATTTCAGGTGTCGTGAGAAGGGC
GAATTCGACCCAAGTTTGTACAAAAAAGCAGGCTGGATCCAGGTGCCACCATGGTGAGCGAGCTGATTAA
GGAGAACATGCACATGAAGCTGTACATGGAGGGCACCGTGAACAACCACCACTTCAAGTGCACATCCGAG
GGCGAAGGCAAGCCCTACGAGGGCACCCAGACCATGAGAATCAAGGCGGTCGAGGGCGGCCCTCTCCCCT
TCGCCTTCGACATCCTGGCTACCAGCTTCATGTACGGCAGCAAAACCTTCATCAACCACACCCAGGGCAT
CCCCGACTTCTTTAAGCAGTCCTTCCCCGAGGGCTTCACATGGGAGAGAGTCACCACATACGAAGATGGG
GGCGTGCTGACCGCTACCCAGGACACCAGCCTCCAGGACGGCTGCCTCATCTACAACGTCAAGATCAGAG
GGGTGAACTTCCCATCCAACGGCCCTGTGATGCAGAAGAAAACACTCGGCTGGGAGGCCTCCACCGAGAC
ACTGTACCCCGCTGACGGCGGCCTGGAAGGCAGAGCCGACATGGCCCTGAAGCTCGTGGGCGGGGGCCAC
CTGATCTGCAACCTTAAGACCACATACAGATCCAAGAAACCCGCTAAGAACCTCAAGATGCCCGGCGTCT
ACTATGTGGACAGGAGACTGGAAAGAATCAAGGAGGCCGACAAAGAGACATACGTCGAGCAGCACGAGGT
GGCTGTGGCCAGATACTGCGACCTCCCTAGCAAACTGGGGCACAAACTTAATTGAGAATTCTACCACCCA
GCTTTCTTGTACAAAGTGGTACGTCTCAAGACCAGAGGTCTCTGCTTAGCGGGCCCTCAGTCCCAGGCAA
ACCATAACTCAGTCCCAGGCAAACCATAACTCAGTCCCAGGCAAACCATAACTCAGTCCCAGGCAAACCA
TAACAACCAGAAGAGACCTGTGCTTCACTCCTCAGGTGCAGGCTGCCTATCAGAAGGTGGTGGCTGGTGT
GGCCAATGCCCTGGCTCACAAATACCACTGAGATCTTTTTCCCTCTGCCAAAAATTATGGGGACATCATG
AAGCCCCTTGAGCATCTGACTTCTGGCTAATAAAGGAAATTTATTTTCATTGCAATAGTGTGTTGGAATT
TTTTGTGTCTCTCACTCGGAAGGACATATGGGAGGGCAAATCATTTAAAACATCAGAATGAGTATTTGGT
TTAGAGTTTGGCAACATATGCCCATATGCTGGCTGCCATGAACAAAGGTTGGCTATAAAGAGGTCATCAG
TATATGAAACAGCCCCCTGCTGTCCATTCCTTATTCCATAGAAAAGCCTTGACTTGAGGTTAGATTTTTT
TTATATTTTGTTTTGTGTTATTTTTTTCTTTAACATCCCTAAAATTTTCCTTACATGTTTTACTAGCCAG
ATTTTTCCTCCTCTCCTGACTACTCCCAGTCATAGCTGTCCCTCTTCTCTTATGGAGATCCCGAGCGGTG
CGTTTTTATGCTTGTAGTATTGTATAATGTTTTTAAGATCCAAGCTTCTGACCTCTTCTCTTCCTCCCAC
AGGGCCTCGAGACAATTGCATCGATGGTACCAGTGAAAGTCTGCAATGAATTCGAGTTGGCGCGCCTGTC
ATTCTAAATCTCTCTTTCAGCCTAAAGCTTTTTCCCCGTATCCCCCCAGGTGTCTGCAGGCTCAAAGAGC
AGCGAGAAGCGTTCAGAGGAAAGCGATCCCGTGCCACCTTCCCCGTGCCCGGGCTGTCCCCGCACGCTGC
CGGCTCGGGGATGCGGGGGGAGCGCCGGACCGGAGCGGAGCCCCGGGCGGCTCGCTGCTGCCCCCTAGCG
GGGGAGGGACGTAATTACATCCCTGGGGGCTTTGGGAGGGGGCTGTCCCCGTGAGCTCCCAGGCGCGCCT
GTCATTCTAAATCTCTCTTTCAGCCTAAAGCTTTTTCCCCGTATCCCCCCAGGTGTCTGCAGGCTCAAAG
AGCAGCGAGAAGCGTTCAGAGGAAAGCGATCCCGTGCCACCTTCCCCGTGCCCGGGCTGTCCCCGCACGC
TGCCGGCTCGGGGATGCGGGGGGAGCGCCGGACCGGAGCGGAGCCCCGGGCGGCTCGCTGCTGCCCCCTA
GCGGGGGAGGGACGTAATTACATCCCTGGGGGCTTTGGGGGGGGGCTGTCCCCGTGAGCTCCCAGGCGCG
CCAACTCGGTACCGTATCGATGTCGACGTTAACGCTAGTGATATCAACTTTGTATAGAAAAGTTGGCTCC
GAATTCGCCCTTGACAGCAGAGATCCAGTTTGGTTAATTAATTGGCTCCGGTGCCCGTCAGTGGGCAGAG
CGCACATCGCCCACAGTCCCCGAGAAGTTGTGGGGAGGGGTCGGCAATTGAACCGGTGCCTAGAGAAGGT
GGCGCGGGGTAAACTGGGAAAGTGATGTCGTGTACTGGCTCCGCCTTTTTCCCGAGGGTGGGGGAGAACC
GTATATAAGTGCAGTAGTCGCCGTGAACGTTCTTTTTCGCAACGGGTTTGCCGCCAGAACACAGGTAAGT
GCCGTGTGTGGTTCCCGCGGGCCTGGCCTCTTTACGGGTTATGGCCCTTGCGTGCCTTGAATTACTTCCA
CCTGGCTGCAGTACGTGATTCTTGATCCCGAGCTTCGGGTTGGAAGTGGGTGGGAGAGTTCGAGGCCTTG
CGCTTAAGGAGCCCCTTCGCCTCGTGCTTGAGTTGAGGCCTGGCCTGGGCGCTGGGGCCGCCGCGTGCGA
ATCTGGTGGCACCTTCGCGCCTGTCTCGCTGCTTTCGATAAGTCTCTAGCCATTTAAAATTTTTGATGAC
CTGCTGCGACGCTTTTTTTCTGGCAAGATAGTCTTGTAAATGCGGGCCAAGATCTGCACACTGGTATTTC
GGTTTTTGGGGCCGCGGGCGGCGACGGGGCCCGTGCGTCCCAGCGCACATGTTCGGCGAGGCGGGGCCTG
CGAGCGCGGCCACCGAGAATCGGACGGGGGTAGTCTCAAGCTGGCCGGCCTGCTCTGGTGCCTGGCCTCG
CGCCGCCGTGTATCGCCCCGCCCTGGGCGGCAAGGCTGGCCCGGTCGGCACCAGTTGCGTGAGCGGAAAG
ATGGCCGCTTCCCGGCCCTGCTGCAGGGAGCTCAAAATGGAGGACGCGGCGCTCGGGAGAGCGGGCGGGT
GAGTCACCCACACAAAGGAAAAGGGCCTTTCCGTCCTCAGCCGTCGCTTCATGTGACTCCACGGAGTACC
GGGCGCCGTCCAGGCACCTCGATTAGTTCTCGAGCTTTTGGAGTACGTCGTCTTTAGGTTGGGGGGAGGG
GTTTTATGCGATGGAGTTTCCCCACACTGAGTGGGTGGAGACTGAAGTTAGGCCAGCTTGGCACTTGATG
TAATTCTCCTTGGAATTTGCCCTTTTTGAGTTTGGATCTTGGTTCATTCTCAAGCCTCAGACAGTGGTTC
AAAGTTTTTTTCTTCCATTTCAGGTGTCGTGAGAAGGGCGAATTCGACCCAAGTTTGTACAAAAAAGCAG
GCTCGCCACCATGGTGAGCAAGGGCGAGGAGCTGTTCACCGGGGTGGTGCCCATCCTGGTCGAGCTGGAC
GGCGACGTAAACGGCCACAAGTTCAGCGTGAGGGGCGAGGGCGAGGGCGATGCCACCAACGGCAAGCTGA
CCCTGAAGTTCATCTGCACCACCGGCAAGCTGCCCGTGCCCTGGCCCACCCTCGTGACCACCCTGAGCCA
CGGCGTGCAGTGCTTCGCCCGCTACCCCGACCACATGAAGCAGCACGACTTCTTCAAGTCCGCCATGCCC
GAAGGCTACGTCCAGGAGCGCACCATCTTCTTCAAGGACGACGGCACCTACAAGACCCGCGCCGAGGTGA
AGTTCGAGGGCGACACCCTAGTGAACCGCATCGAGCTGAAGGGCGTCGACTTCAAGGAGGACGGCAACAT
CCTGGGGCACAAGCTGGAGTACAACTTCAACAGCCACAACATCTATATCATGGCCGTCAAGCAGAAGAAC
GGCATCAAGGTGAACTTCAAGATCCGCCACAACGTGGAGGACGGCAGCGTGCAGCTCGCCGACCACTACC
AGCAGAACACCCCCATCGGCGACGGCCCCGTGCTGCTGCCCGACAGCCACTACCTGAGCACCCAGTCCGT
GCTGAGCAAAGACCCCAACGAGAAGCGCGATCACATGGTCCTGCTGGAGTTCCGCACCGCCGCCGGGATC
ACTCTCGGCATGGACGAGCTGTACAAGTAATACCACCCAGCTTTCTTGTACAAAGTGGTACGCGTGAATT
CACTCCTCAGGTGCAGGCTGCCTATCAGAAGGTGGTGGCTGGTGTGGCCAATGCCCTGGCTCACAAATAC
CACTGAGATCTTTTTCCCTCTGCCAAAAATTATGGGGACATCATGAAGCCCCTTGAGCATCTGACTTCTG
GCTAATAAAGGAAATTTATTTTCATTGCAATAGTGTGTTGGAATTTTTTGTGTCTCTCACTCGGAAGGAC
ATATGGGAGGGCAAATCATTTAAAACATCAGAATGAGTATTTGGTTTAGAGTTTGGCAACATATGCCCAT
ATGCTGGCTGCCATGAACAAAGGTTGGCTATAAAGAGGTCATCAGTATATGAAACAGCCCCCTGCTGTCC
ATTCCTTATTCCATAGAAAAGCCTTGACTTGAGGTTAGATTTTTTTTATATTTTGTTTTGTGTTATTTTT
TTCTTTAACATCCCTAAAATTTTCCTTACATGTTTTACTAGCCAGATTTTTCCTCCTCTCCTGACTACTC
CCAGTCATAGCTGTCCCTCTTCTCTTATGGAGATCCCTCGACCTGCAGCCCAAGCTTGGCGTAATCATGG
TCATAGCTGTTTCCTGTGTGAAATTGTTATCCGCTCACAATTCCACACAACATACGAGCCGGAAGCATAA
AGTGTAAAGCCTGGGGTGCCTAATGAGTGAGCTAACTCACATTAATTGCGTTGCGCTCACTGCCCGCTTT
CCAGTCGGGAAACCTGTCGTGCCAGCGGATCGACAGTACTAAGCTTGGTCTAATACCCAATCTCTCGTCT
TATCCAGATGTTTTATACGCCTCTGGCCCGTGTCTCAAAATCTCTGATGTTACATTGCACAAGATAAAAT
AATATCATCATGAACAATAAAACTGTCTGCTTACATAAACAGTAATACAAGGGGTGTTATGAGCCATATT
CAACGGGAAACGTCGAGGCCGCGATTAAATTCCAACATGGATGCTGATTTATATGGGTATAAATGGGCTC
GCGATAATGTCGGGCAATCAGGTGCGACAATCTATCGCTTGTATGGGAAGCCCGATGCGCCAGAGTTGTT
TCTGAAACATGGCAAAGGTAGCGTTGCCAATGATGTTACAGATGAGATGGTCAGACTAAACTGGCTGACG
GAATTTATGCCTCTTCCGACCATCAAGCATTTTATCCGTACTCCTGATGATGCATGGTTACTCACCACTG
CGATCCCCGGAAAAACAGCATTCCAGGTATTAGAAGAATATCCTGATTCAGGTGAAAATATTGTTGATGC
GCTGGCAGTGTTCCTGCGCCGGTTGCATTCGATTCCTGTTTGTAATTGTCCTTTTAACAGCGATCGCGTA
TTTCGTCTCGCTCAGGCGCAATCACGAATGAATAACGGTTTGGTTGATGCGAGTGATTTTGATGACGAGC
GTAATGGCTGGCCTGTTGAACAAGTCTGGAAAGAAATGCATAAACTTTTGCCATTCTCACCGGATTCAGT
CGTCACTCATGGTGATTTCTCACTTGATAACCTTATTTTTGACGAGGGGAAATTAATAGGTTGTATTGAT
GTTGGACGAGTCGGAATCGCAGACCGATACCAGGATCTTGCCATCCTATGGAACTGCCTCGGTGAGTTTT
CTCCTTCATTACAGAAACGGCTTTTTCAAAAATATGGTATTGATAATCCTGATATGAATAAATTGCAGTT
TCATTTGATGCTCGATGAGTTTTTCTAATCAGAATTGGTTAATTGGTTGTAACACTGGCAGAGCATTACG
CTGACTTGACGGGACGGCGCAAGCTCATGACCAAAATCCCTTAACGTGAGTTACGCGTCGTTCCACTGAG
CGTCAGAGGTATCACTAGTATTACAGAGGTAAGTTATAACAGTCGCCTAACCC
