>Addgene plasmid #103665 | LSB-hsa-miR-584-5p | depositor partial sequence | sequence record 196379 | hsa-miR-584-5p target
CTCAGTCCCAGGCAAACCATAA
