>Addgene plasmid #103665 | LSB-hsa-miR-584-5p | addgene partial sequence | sequence record 226562 | mKate2-F 5'-ACCCGCTAAGAACCTCAAGA-3'
AGGAGGCCGACAAAGAGACATACGTCGAGCAGCACGAGGTGGCTGTGGCCAGATACTGCGACCTCCCTAG
CAAACTGGGGCACAAACTTAATTGAGAATTCTACCACCCAGCTTTCTTGTACAAAGTGGTACGTCTCAAG
ACCAGAGGTCTCTGCTTAGCGGGCCCTCAGTCCCAGGCAAACCATAACTCAGTCCCAGGCAAACCATAAC
TCAGTCCCAGGCAAACCATAACTCAGTCCCAGGCAAACCATAACAACCAGAAGAGACCTGTGCTTCACTC
CTCAGGTGCAGGCTG
